>Addgene plasmid #245212 | pET-28b His6-TEV-SHP2-FL(P424L) | addgene full sequence | sequence record 487884 | Addgene NGS Result
TTGAGATCCTTTTTTTCTGCGCGTAATCTGCTGCTTGCAAACAAAAAAACCACCGCTACCAGCGGTGGTT
TGTTTGCCGGATCAAGAGCTACCAACTCTTTTTCCGAAGGTAACTGGCTTCAGCAGAGCGCAGATACCAA
ATACTGTCCTTCTAGTGTAGCCGTAGTTAGGCCACCACTTCAAGAACTCTGTAGCACCGCCTACATACCT
CGCTCTGCTAATCCTGTTACCAGTGGCTGCTGCCAGTGGCGATAAGTCGTGTCTTACCGGGTTGGACTCA
AGACGATAGTTACCGGATAAGGCGCAGCGGTCGGGCTGAACGGGGGGTTCGTGCACACAGCCCAGCTTGG
AGCGAACGACCTACACCGAACTGAGATACCTACAGCGTGAGCTATGAGAAAGCGCCACGCTTCCCGAAGG
GAGAAAGGCGGACAGGTATCCGGTAAGCGGCAGGGTCGGAACAGGAGAGCGCACGAGGGAGCTTCCAGGG
GGAAACGCCTGGTATCTTTATAGTCCTGTCGGGTTTCGCCACCTCTGACTTGAGCGTCGATTTTTGTGAT
GCTCGTCAGGGGGGCGGAGCCTATGGAAAAACGCCAGCAACGCGGCCTTTTTACGGTTCCTGGCCTTTTG
CTGGCCTTTTGCTCACATGTTCTTTCCTGCGTTATCCCCTGATTCTGTGGATAACCGTATTACCGCCTTT
GAGTGAGCTGATACCGCTCGCCGCAGCCGAACGACCGAGCGCAGCGAGTCAGTGAGCGAGGAAGCGGAAG
AGCGCCTGATGCGGTATTTTCTCCTTACGCATCTGTGCGGTATTTCACACCGCAATGGTGCACTCTCAGT
ACAATCTGCTCTGATGCCGCATAGTTAAGCCAGTATACACTCCGCTATCGCTACGTGACTGGGTCATGGC
TGCGCCCCGACACCCGCCAACACCCGCTGACGCGCCCTGACGGGCTTGTCTGCTCCCGGCATCCGCTTAC
AGACAAGCTGTGACCGTCTCCGGGAGCTGCATGTGTCAGAGGTTTTCACCGTCATCACCGAAACGCGCGA
GGCAGCTGCGGTAAAGCTCATCAGCGTGGTCGTGAAGCGATTCACAGATGTCTGCCTGTTCATCCGCGTC
CAGCTCGTTGAGTTTCTCCAGAAGCGTTAATGTCTGGCTTCTGATAAAGCGGGCCATGTTAAGGGCGGTT
TTTTCCTGTTTGGTCACTGATGCCTCCGTGTAAGGGGGATTTCTGTTCATGGGGGTAATGATACCGATGA
AACGAGAGAGGATGCTCACGATACGGGTTACTGATGATGAACATGCCCGGTTACTGGAACGTTGTGAGGG
TAAACAACTGGCGGTATGGATGCGGCGGGACCAGAGAAAAATCACTCAGGGTCAATGCCAGCGCTTCGTT
AATACAGATGTAGGTGTTCCACAGGGTAGCCAGCAGCATCCTGCGATGCAGATCCGGAACATAATGGTGC
AGGGCGCTGACTTCCGCGTTTCCAGACTTTACGAAACACGGAAACCGAAGACCATTCATGTTGTTGCTCA
GGTCGCAGACGTTTTGCAGCAGCAGTCGCTTCACGTTCGCTCGCGTATCGGTGATTCATTCTGCTAACCA
GTAAGGCAACCCCGCCAGCCTAGCCGGGTCCTCAACGACAGGAGCACGATCATGCGCACCCGTGGGGCCG
CCATGCCGGCGATAATGGCCTGCTTCTCGCCGAAACGTTTGGTGGCGGGACCAGTGACGAAGGCTTGAGC
GAGGGCGTGCAAGATTCCGAATACCGCAAGCGACAGGCCGATCATCGTCGCGCTCCAGCGAAAGCGGTCC
TCGCCGAAAATGACCCAGAGCGCTGCCGGCACCTGTCCTACGAGTTGCATGATAAAGAAGACAGTCATAA
GTGCGGCGACGATAGTCATGCCCCGCGCCCACCGGAAGGAGCTGACTGGGTTGAAGGCTCTCAAGGGCAT
CGGTCGAGATCCCGGTGCCTAATGAGTGAGCTAACTTACATTAATTGCGTTGCGCTCACTGCCCGCTTTC
CAGTCGGGAAACCTGTCGTGCCAGCTGCATTAATGAATCGGCCAACGCGCGGGGAGAGGCGGTTTGCGTA
TTGGGCGCCAGGGTGGTTTTTCTTTTCACCAGTGAGACGGGCAACAGCTGATTGCCCTTCACCGCCTGGC
CCTGAGAGAGTTGCAGCAAGCGGTCCACGCTGGTTTGCCCCAGCAGGCGAAAATCCTGTTTGATGGTGGT
TAACGGCGGGATATAACATGAGCTGTCTTCGGTATCGTCGTATCCCACTACCGAGATATCCGCACCAACG
CGCAGCCCGGACTCGGTAATGGCGCGCATTGCGCCCAGCGCCATCTGATCGTTGGCAACCAGCATCGCAG
TGGGAACGATGCCCTCATTCAGCATTTGCATGGTTTGTTGAAAACCGGACATGGCACTCCAGTCGCCTTC
CCGTTCCGCTATCGGCTGAATTTGATTGCGAGTGAGATATTTATGCCAGCCAGCCAGACGCAGACGCGCC
GAGACAGAACTTAATGGGCCCGCTAACAGCGCGATTTGCTGGTGACCCAATGCGACCAGATGCTCCACGC
CCAGTCGCGTACCGTCTTCATGGGAGAAAATAATACTGTTGATGGGTGTCTGGTCAGAGACATCAAGAAA
TAACGCCGGAACATTAGTGCAGGCAGCTTCCACAGCAATGGCATCCTGGTCATCCAGCGGATAGTTAATG
ATCAGCCCACTGACGCGTTGCGCGAGAAGATTGTGCACCGCCGCTTTACAGGCTTCGACGCCGCTTCGTT
CTACCATCGACACCACCACGCTGGCACCCAGTTGATCGGCGCGAGATTTAATCGCCGCGACAATTTGCGA
CGGCGCGTGCAGGGCCAGACTGGAGGTGGCAACGCCAATCAGCAACGACTGTTTGCCCGCCAGTTGTTGT
GCCACGCGGTTGGGAATGTAATTCAGCTCCGCCATCGCCGCTTCCACTTTTTCCCGCGTTTTCGCAGAAA
CGTGGCTGGCCTGGTTCACCACGCGGGAAACGGTCTGATAAGAGACACCGGCATACTCTGCGACATCGTA
TAACGTTACTGGTTTCACATTCACCACCCTGAATTGACTCTCTTCCGGGCGCTATCATGCCATACCGCGA
AAGGTTTTGCGCCATTCGATGGTGTCCGGGATCTCGACGCTCTCCCTTATGCGACTCCTGCATTAGGAAG
CAGCCCAGTAGTAGGTTGAGGCCGTTGAGCACCGCCGCCGCAAGGAATGGTGCATGCAAGGAGATGGCGC
CCAACAGTCCCCCGGCCACGGGGCCTGCCACCATACCCACGCCGAAACAAGCGCTCATGAGCCCGAAGTG
GCGAGCCCGATCTTCCCCATCGGTGATGTCGGCGATATAGGCGCCAGCAACCGCACCTGTGGCGCCGGTG
ATGCCGGCCACGATGCGTCCGGCGTAGAGGATCGAGATCTCGATCCCGCGAAATTAATACGACTCACTAT
AGGGGAATTGTGAGCGGATAACAATTCCCCTCTAGAAATAATTTTGTTTAACTTTAAGAAGGAGATATAC
CATGGGCAGCAGCCATCATCATCATCATCACGATTACGATATCCCAACGACCGAAAACCTTTACTTCCAG
GGCCATATGACATCGCGGAGATGGTTTCACCCAAATATCACTGGTGTGGAGGCAGAAAACCTACTGTTGA
CAAGAGGAGTTGATGGCAGTTTTTTGGCAAGGCCTAGTAAAAGTAACCCTGGAGACTTCACACTTTCCGT
TAGAAGAAATGGAGCTGTCACCCACATCAAGATTCAGAACACTGGTGATTACTATGACCTGTATGGAGGG
GAGAAATTTGCCACTTTGGCTGAGTTGGTCCAGTATTACATGGAACATCACGGGCAATTAAAAGAGAAGA
ATGGAGATGTCATTGAGCTTAAATATCCTCTGAACTGTGCAGATCCTACCTCTGAAAGGTGGTTTCATGG
ACATCTCTCTGGGAAAGAAGCAGAGAAATTATTAACTGAAAAAGGAAAACATGGTAGTTTTCTTGTACGA
GAGAGCCAGAGCCACCCTGGAGATTTTGTTCTTTCTGTGCGCACTGGTGATGACAAAGGGGAGAGCAATG
ACGGCAAGTCTAAAGTGACCCATGTTATGATTCGCTGTCAGGAACTGAAATACGACGTTGGTGGAGGAGA
ACGGTTTGATTCTTTGACAGATCTTGTGGAACATTATAAGAAGAATCCTATGGTGGAAACATTGGGTACA
GTACTACAACTCAAGCAGCCCCTTAACACGACTCGTATAAATGCTGCTGAAATAGAAAGCAGAGTTCGAG
AACTAAGCAAATTAGCTGAGACCACAGATAAAGTCAAACAAGGCTTTTGGGAAGAATTTGAGACACTACA
ACAACAGGAGTGCAAACTTCTCTACAGCCGAAAAGAGGGTCAAAGGCAAGAAAACAAAAACAAAAATAGA
TATAAAAACATCCTGCCCTTTGATCATACCAGGGTTGTCCTACACGATGGTGATCCCAATGAGCCTGTTT
CAGATTACATCAATGCAAATATCATCATGCCTGAATTTGAAACCAAGTGCAACAATTCAAAGCCCAAAAA
GAGTTACATTGCCACACAAGGCTGCCTGCAAAACACGGTGAATGACTTTTGGCGGATGGTGTTCCAAGAA
AACTCCCGAGTGATTGTCATGACAACGAAAGAAGTGGAGAGAGGAAAGAGTAAATGTGTCAAATACTGGC
CTGATGAGTATGCTCTAAAAGAATATGGCGTCATGCGTGTTAGGAACGTCAAAGAAAGCGCCGCTCATGA
CTATACGCTAAGAGAACTTAAACTTTCAAAGGTTGGACAAGGGAATACGGAGAGAACGGTCTGGCAATAC
CACTTTCGGACCTGGCTGGACCACGGCGTGCCCAGCGACCCTGGGGGCGTGCTGGACTTCCTGGAGGAGG
TGCACCATAAGCAGGAGAGCATCATGGATGCAGGGCCGGTCGTGGTGCACTGCAGTGCTGGAATTGGCCG
GACAGGGACGTTCATTGTGATTGATATTCTTATTGACATCATCAGAGAGAAAGGTGTTGACTGCGATATT
GACGTTCCCAAAACCATCCAGATGGTGCGGTCTCAGAGGTCAGGGATGGTCCAGACAGAAGCACAGTACC
GATTTATCTATATGGCGGTCCAGCATTATATTGAAACACTACAGCGCAGGATTGAAGAAGAGCAGAAAAG
CAAGAGGAAAGGGCACGAATATACAAATATTAAGTATTCTCTAGCGGACCAGACGAGTGGAGATCAGAGC
CCTCTCCCGCCTTGTACTCCAACGCCACCCTGTGCAGAAATGAGAGAAGACAGTGCTAGAGTCTATGAAA
ACGTGGGCCTGATGCAACAGCAGAAAAGTTTCAGATAGGGATCCGAATTCGAGCTCCGTCGACAAGCTTG
CGGCCGCACTCGAGCACCACCACCACCACCACTGAGATCCGGCTGCTAACAAAGCCCGAAAGGAAGCTGA
GTTGGCTGCTGCCACCGCTGAGCAATAACTAGCATAACCCCTTGGGGCCTCTAAACGGGTCTTGAGGGGT
TTTTTGCTGAAAGGAGGAACTATATCCGGATTGGCGAATGGG
[124 nt withheld, positions 5643-5766]
C
[91 nt withheld, positions 5768-5858]
A
[49 nt withheld, positions 5860-5908]
CCTTTGACGTTGGAGTCCACGTTCTTT
[37 nt withheld, positions 5936-5972]
ACCCTATCTCGGTCTATTCTTTTGATTTATAAGGGATTTTGCCGATTTCGGCCTATTGGTTAAAAAATGA
GCTGATTTAACAAAAATTTAACGCGAATTTTAACAAAATATTAACGCTTACAATTTAGGTGGCACTTTTC
GGGGAAATGTGCGCGGAACCCCTATTTGTTTATTTTTCTAAATACATTCAAATATGTATCCGCTCATGAA
TTAATTCTTAGAAAAACTCATCGAGCATCAAATGAAACTGCAATTTATTCATATCAGGATTATCAATACC
ATATTTTTGAAAAAGCCGTTTCTGTAATGAAGGAGAAAACTCACCGAGGCAGTTCCATAGGATGGCAAGA
TCCTGGTATCGGTCTGCGATTCCGACTCGTCCAACATCAATACAACCTATTAATTTCCCCTCGTCAAAAA
TAAGGTTATCAAGTGAGAAATCACCATGAGTGACGACTGAATCCGGTGAGAATGGCAAAAGTTTATGCAT
TTCTTTCCAGACTTGTTCAACAGGCCAGCCATTACGCTCGTCATCAAAATCACTCGCATCAACCAAACCG
TTATTCATTCGTGATTGCGCCTGAGCGAGACGAAATACGCGATCGCTGTTAAAAGGACAATTACAAACAG
GAATCGAATGCAACCGGCGCAGGAACACTGCCAGCGCATCAACAATATTTTCACCTGAATCAGGATATTC
TTCTAATACCTGGAATGCTGTTTTCCCGGGGATCGCAGTGGTGAGTAACCATGCATCATCAGGAGTACGG
ATAAAATGCTTGATGGTCGGAAGAGGCATAAATTCCGTCAGCCAGTTTAGTCTGACCATCTCATCTGTAA
CATCATTGGCAACGCTACCTTTGCCATGTTTCAGAAACAACTCTGGCGCATCGGGCTTCCCATACAATCG
ATAGATTGTCGCACCTGATTGCCCGACATTATCGCGAGCCCATTTATACCCATATAAATCAGCATCCATG
TTGGAATTTAATCGCGGCCTAGAGCAAGACGTTTCCCGTTGAATATGGCTCATAACACCCCTTGTATTAC
TGTTTATGTAAGCAGACAGTTTTATTGTTCATGACCAAAATCCCTTAACGTGAGTTTTCGTTCCACTGAG
CGTCAGACCCCGTAGAAAAGATCAAAGGATCTTC
Features (pLannotate 1.2.2; 20 found; start..end, strand, type, name):
      1..589     +  rep_origin     ori: high-copy-number ColE1/pMB1/pBR322/pUC origin of replication
    775..914     -  misc_feature   bom: basis of mobility region from pBR322
   1016..1207    -  CDS            rop: Rop protein, which maintains plasmids at low copy number; rop
   1224..1604    +  CDS            YPB1_ECOLX: Protein predicted: Swiss-Prot protein existence level 4. From Escherichia coli.
   1676..1967    -  CDS            TcR (fragment): tetracycline efflux protein; tet; confers resistance to tetracycline
   1982..2003    -  protein_bind   CAP binding site: CAP binding activates transcription in the presence of cAMP. E. coli catabolite activator protein
   2016..3098    -  CDS            lacI: lac repressor; lacI; The lac repressor binds to the lac operator to inhibit transcription in E. coli. This inhibition can be relieved by adding lactose or isopropyl-β-D-thiogalactopyranoside (IPTG).
   3099..3176    -  promoter       lacI promoter: lacI
   3184..3463    -  CDS            TcR (fragment): tetracycline efflux protein; tet; confers resistance to tetracycline
   3485..3503    +  promoter       T7 promoter: promoter for bacteriophage T7 RNA polymerase
   3504..3528    +  protein_bind   lac operator: The lac repressor binds to the lac operator to inhibit transcription in E. coli. This inhibition can be relieved by adding lactose or isopropyl-β-D-thiogalactopyranoside (IPTG). lac repressor encoded by lacI
   3543..3565    +  RBS            RBS: efficient ribosome binding site from bacteriophage T7 gene 10 (Olins and Rangwala, 1989)
   3584..3600    +  CDS            capTEV™ (fragment): composite tag for in vivo biotinylation, TEV protease cleavage, and 6xHis tagging
   3647..5425    +  CDS            PTPN11: PTN11_HUMAN - Also known as PTP2C, SHPTP2. Experimental evidence at protein level: Swiss-Prot protein existence level 1. Acts downstream of various receptor and cytoplasmic protein tyrosine kinases to participate in the signal transduction from the cell surface to the nucleus (PubMed:10655584, PubMed:18559669, PubMed:18829466, PubMed:26742426, PubMed:28074573). Positively regulates MAPK signal transduction pathway (PubMed:28074573). Dephosphorylates GAB1, ARHGAP35 and EGFR (PubMed:28074573). Dephosphorylates ROCK2 at 'Tyr-722' resulting in stimulation of its RhoA binding activity (PubMed:18559
   5475..5492    +  CDS            9xHis (fragment): 9xHis affinity tag
   5502..5551    +  CDS            SET1 (fragment): solubility-enhancement tag derived from T7 phage gene 10B
   5559..5606    +  terminator     T7 terminator: transcription terminator for bacteriophage T7 RNA polymerase
   5643..6071    +  rep_origin     f1 ori (sequence partly withheld): f1 bacteriophage origin of replication; arrow indicates direction of (+) strand synthesis
   6124..6181    +  promoter       AmpR promoter (fragment): bla
   6190..7005    -  CDS            KanR: aminoglycoside phosphotransferase; aph(3')-Ia; confers resistance to kanamycin in bacteria or G418 (Geneticin®) in eukaryotes
