[The description below was written by a language model from this plasmid's Addgene catalogue record and pLannotate feature annotations shown in this document.]
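Description:
pET-28b His6-TEV-SHP2-FL(P424L) is a bacterial expression plasmid of about 7.1 kb, built on a pET-28b backbone, for producing recombinant full-length human SHP2, the protein tyrosine phosphatase encoded by PTPN11, carrying the P424L substitution. It replicates in E. coli from a ColE1/pMB1-type origin. The accompanying bom region and rop gene keep it at the low copy number listed in the catalogue entry. Selection is by kanamycin through an aminoglycoside phosphotransferase gene, and an f1 phage origin is also present. The short tetracycline-resistance fragments and AmpR promoter fragment in the annotation appear to be non-functional remnants of backbone ancestry.

The PTPN11 coding sequence sits in a standard T7lac expression cassette made up of a T7 promoter, a lac operator, the phage T7 gene 10 ribosome binding site and a downstream T7 terminator. The plasmid also carries lacI under its own promoter, so transcription stays repressed until an inducer such as IPTG is added, and expression requires a host that supplies T7 RNA polymerase. According to the name and catalogue fields, the protein bears an N-terminal 6xHis tag followed by a TEV protease site, which allows nickel-affinity purification and later tag removal. The annotation detects only a short His/TEV-like fragment upstream of the insert. A His-tag fragment is also annotated downstream of the gene, probably the backbone's C-terminal tag sequence, but the record does not indicate whether it is translated. The insert was assembled by Gibson cloning. The plasmid comes from a deep mutational scanning study of SHP2 regulation and pathogenicity, where purified variants such as P424L would presumably support biochemical characterization.
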