Addgene plasmid #245212: pET-28b His6-TEV-SHP2-FL(P424L)
Purpose: Production of His-tagged full-length SHP2
Depositing lab: Neel Shah. Depositing organization: Columbia University. Publication: Deep mutational scanning of the multi-domain phosphatase SHP2 reveals mechanisms of regulation and pathogenicity. Jiang Z, van Vlimmeren AE, Karandur D, Semmelman A, Shah NH. Nat Commun. 2025 Jul 1;16(1):5464. doi: 10.1038/s41467-025-60641-4. PubMed 40595497.
Backbone
  Vector backbone: pET
  Vector type: Bacterial Expression
Growth in bacteria
  Bacterial resistance: Kanamycin, 50 μg/mL
  Growth temperature: 37°C
  Growth strain: DH5alpha
  Copy number: Low Copy
Gene/Insert
  Gene/Insert name: SHP2 full-length
  Species: H. sapiens (human)
  Mutation: P424L
  Tag / fusion protein: 6xHis (N terminal on insert)
  Cloning method: Gibson Cloning
Terms and licenses: Academic/Nonprofit Terms; Industry Terms: Not Available to Industry
How to cite: pET-28b His6-TEV-SHP2-FL(P424L) was a gift from Neel Shah (Addgene plasmid # 245212 ; http://n2t.net/addgene:245212 ; RRID:Addgene_245212)
